Addgene plasmid #154810: pGBW-m4258322
Purpose: Mammalian expression plasmid for SARS-CoV-2 surface glycoprotein (Spike protein)
Depositing lab: Ginkgo Bioworks & Benjie Chen.
Backbone
  Vector backbone: pTwist_CMV_Hygro_6 with AarI site removed
  Backbone size w/o insert (bp): 6525
  Vector type: Mammalian Expression
  Selectable markers: Hygromycin
Growth in bacteria
  Bacterial resistance: Ampicillin, 100 μg/mL
  Growth temperature: 37°C
  Growth strain: DH5alpha
  Copy number: High Copy
Gene/Insert
  Gene/Insert name: SARS-CoV-2 surface glycoprotein (Spike protein) (alt names: Spike protein; S protein)
  Species: Severe acute respiratory syndrome coronavirus 2
  Insert size (bp): 3815
  Mutation: H. sapiens recode 1
  Entrez Gene: S (a.k.a. GU280_gp02, spike glycoprotein)
  Promoter: CMV
  Tag / fusion protein: Cleavable TEV;S-tag (C terminal on backbone)
  Cloning method: Unknown
Resource information
  A portion of this plasmid was derived from a plasmid made by: GinkgoBioworks
Depositor comments: NCBI reference sequence: YP_009724390.1
How to cite: pGBW-m4258322 was a gift from Ginkgo Bioworks & Benjie Chen (Addgene plasmid # 154810)
