[The description below was written by a language model from this plasmid's Addgene catalogue record and pLannotate feature annotations shown in this document.]
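Description:
pGBW-m4258322 is a mammalian expression plasmid built on the pTwist_CMV_Hygro_6 backbone (with an AarI site removed) and catalogued as carrying the SARS-CoV-2 surface (spike) glycoprotein in a human codon-recoded version ("H. sapiens recode 1"). It is propagated in E. coli through a high-copy ColE1/pUC-type origin with ampicillin selection (AmpR β-lactamase). A separate cassette, consisting of the human ubiquitin C promoter, the hygromycin B phosphotransferase gene and a synthetic poly(A) signal, allows hygromycin selection of transfected mammalian cells.

In the depositor's full sequence, the spike open reading frame sits downstream of the CMV enhancer and CMV-derived promoter elements and is followed by an SV40 polyadenylation signal. The record states that the backbone supplies a C-terminal TEV-cleavable S-tag, which would allow detection or affinity capture followed by tag removal, although this tag is not annotated in the feature tables. The expression unit is flanked by 5' and 3' β-globin insulator elements. It is also flanked by T7 and rrnG transcription terminators and an upstream synthetic poly(A) signal, an arrangement that shields the cassette from read-through transcription and neighbouring regulatory influences.

The two sequence records disagree. The depositor sequence (about 10.4 kb) contains the full spike coding region, whereas the repository's NGS result is only about 6.7 kb. In the insert position, the NGS record shows a short ORF annotated as SARS-CoV-2 ORF7b (NS7B) rather than spike, within an otherwise identical backbone. The record does not explain this discrepancy, so the identity of the insert in the distributed material should be treated with caution. The stated use is expression of spike protein in mammalian cells.
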