Features (pLannotate 1.2.2; 19 found; start..end, strand, type, name):
      5..3823    +  CDS            S: SPIKE_SARS2 - Experimental evidence at protein level: Swiss-Prot protein existence level 1. [Spike glycoprotein]: May down-regulate host tetherin (BST2) by lysosomal degradation, thereby counteracting its antiviral activity. From Severe acute respiratory syndrome coronavirus 2 (2019-nCoV) (SARS-CoV-2).
   3958..4079    -  polyA_signal   SV40 poly(A) signal: SV40 polyadenylation signal
   4102..4171    -  CDS            large T antigen (fragment): large T antigen from SV40 (simian virus 40)
   4194..4240    +  terminator     T7 terminator: transcription terminator for bacteriophage T7 RNA polymerase
   4270..4406    +  terminator     rrnG terminator: transcription terminator from the E. coli ribosomal RNA rrnG operon (Albrechtsen et al., 1991)
   4451..4522    +  misc_feature   3' β-globin insulator: insulator downstream of the human β-globin locus (Farrell et al., 2002)
   4748..5336    -  rep_origin     ori: high-copy-number ColE1/pMB1/pBR322/pUC origin of replication
   5508..5572    -  CDS            bla(M) (fragment): β-lactamase lacking the signal sequence; bla(M); allows cytosolic expression of β-lactamase
   5836..7045    +  promoter       UbC promoter: human ubiquitin C promoter
   7055..8076    +  CDS            HygR (fragment): hygromycin B phosphotransferase confers resistance to hygromycin
   8104..8152    +  polyA_signal   poly(A) signal: synthetic polyadenylation signal
   8418..9278    +  CDS            AmpR: β-lactamase; bla; confers resistance to ampicillin, carbenicillin, and related antibiotics
   9291..9427    +  terminator     rrnG terminator: transcription terminator from the E. coli ribosomal RNA rrnG operon (Albrechtsen et al., 1991)
   9579..9650    +  misc_feature   5' β-globin insulator: insulator upstream of the human β-globin locus (Farrell et al., 2002)
   9655..9701    -  terminator     T7 terminator: transcription terminator for bacteriophage T7 RNA polymerase
   9719..9767    -  polyA_signal   poly(A) signal: synthetic polyadenylation signal
   9848..10151   +  enhancer       CMV enhancer: human cytomegalovirus immediate early enhancer
  10224..10241   -  promoter       CMV promoter (fragment): human cytomegalovirus (CMV) immediate early promoter
  10304..10355   +  promoter       CMVd2 promoter: truncated human cytomegalovirus (CMV) immediate early promoter that yields moderately reduced expression relative to the full-length promoter
>Addgene plasmid #154810 | pGBW-m4258322 | depositor full sequence | sequence record 299539 | Full Sequence
CACCATGTTCGTCTTTCTTGTGTTACTCCCCCTGGTTTCGTCCCAGTGCGTGAACTTGACTACGCGAACC
CAACTGCCGCCAGCATATACAAATAGTTTCACCCGTGGAGTATACTACCCTGATAAAGTGTTTAGATCAA
GCGTACTACACTCTACTCAGGACCTGTTTCTCCCCTTCTTCTCCAATGTCACATGGTTTCATGCGATCCA
CGTTAGCGGCACCAACGGGACAAAGCGCTTTGACAACCCTGTGCTGCCATTCAATGATGGTGTGTATTTT
GCTTCTACCGAGAAGAGCAACATAATTCGGGGCTGGATCTTCGGAACTACCCTCGACAGTAAAACTCAGT
CATTGCTGATTGTGAATAACGCCACAAATGTCGTTATCAAGGTCTGTGAATTTCAATTCTGCAACGATCC
ATTCCTTGGGGTGTATTACCATAAAAATAATAAGTCCTGGATGGAGAGCGAATTTAGGGTATACTCGTCT
GCCAACAATTGTACTTTCGAGTATGTGTCTCAGCCCTTCTTAATGGATCTGGAAGGTAAACAGGGCAACT
TTAAGAACCTCCGCGAGTTTGTATTCAAAAATATAGACGGATACTTTAAGATTTATTCCAAGCACACACC
AATCAATTTGGTGCGGGATCTCCCGCAAGGGTTCAGCGCTCTGGAACCTCTAGTGGACCTCCCCATCGGC
ATTAACATCACAAGATTCCAGACGCTGTTAGCCCTGCATAGATCATACCTTACTCCCGGTGACAGTAGTT
CTGGGTGGACCGCAGGCGCGGCTGCATATTACGTGGGATATTTGCAGCCTCGGACGTTTCTGCTGAAATA
CAACGAGAACGGCACCATTACAGATGCCGTGGATTGCGCCCTTGACCCCCTAAGCGAAACTAAGTGTACG
CTTAAAAGCTTCACCGTCGAGAAGGGAATTTACCAGACTTCCAACTTTAGGGTCCAGCCGACAGAATCAA
TAGTTAGGTTCCCAAATATCACCAATTTGTGCCCTTTTGGGGAAGTCTTCAATGCTACACGATTTGCTTC
GGTTTATGCCTGGAACAGGAAGCGTATCTCAAATTGCGTCGCGGACTACAGCGTGCTCTATAATAGTGCA
AGTTTCTCGACCTTTAAATGTTATGGCGTGTCCCCGACCAAACTAAATGACCTCTGTTTTACAAACGTTT
ACGCCGATTCTTTTGTGATTCGCGGTGATGAGGTACGCCAAATCGCACCGGGCCAGACTGGCAAGATTGC
CGATTACAACTACAAGTTGCCTGACGACTTCACCGGATGTGTTATAGCCTGGAATAGCAATAATCTGGAT
TCTAAGGTCGGAGGTAACTATAACTACCTGTATAGACTGTTCCGTAAGTCAAACCTGAAACCCTTTGAGC
GGGACATCTCCACAGAGATTTACCAAGCAGGGTCTACCCCCTGCAATGGGGTTGAAGGATTCAATTGCTA
CTTTCCATTACAGAGCTACGGGTTCCAGCCTACGAACGGGGTTGGTTACCAGCCTTATAGGGTAGTGGTG
CTGTCGTTCGAACTGTTGCACGCTCCAGCTACAGTGTGCGGGCCTAAAAAATCAACTAACCTGGTTAAAA
ATAAGTGTGTTAATTTTAACTTCAATGGCTTAACCGGAACTGGAGTGCTCACGGAGTCAAACAAGAAATT
TCTACCGTTTCAGCAATTCGGGAGGGATATCGCAGACACTACGGACGCGGTCAGAGATCCACAGACCCTT
GAGATCCTTGACATAACACCCTGCTCTTTCGGAGGTGTCTCCGTAATTACACCAGGCACTAATACCTCTA
ATCAGGTGGCCGTGCTTTATCAGGATGTTAACTGTACAGAGGTCCCGGTGGCTATCCATGCCGACCAATT
GACACCTACGTGGCGCGTCTATTCTACCGGCTCCAACGTCTTCCAGACCCGGGCTGGATGCTTGATAGGC
GCAGAACACGTAAACAACTCTTACGAATGTGATATTCCCATTGGAGCCGGGATCTGCGCAAGCTACCAGA
CCCAAACAAACAGTCCCAGACGGGCTCGTAGCGTGGCCTCTCAGAGCATAATAGCCTATACCATGTCCCT
TGGCGCGGAGAATAGTGTGGCATACTCAAATAATAGCATCGCTATCCCCACTAACTTTACTATTTCCGTG
ACGACTGAGATTCTGCCAGTGTCTATGACTAAGACATCCGTGGATTGCACAATGTATATTTGTGGGGATT
CCACAGAGTGTAGCAACTTGTTGCTGCAATATGGATCATTCTGTACGCAGCTGAATCGCGCCCTCACCGG
CATCGCTGTGGAACAGGACAAGAACACTCAAGAGGTCTTTGCTCAGGTGAAGCAAATCTACAAGACCCCA
CCTATAAAAGACTTCGGGGGTTTTAACTTCTCGCAGATTCTCCCCGACCCCAGCAAGCCTTCAAAAAGGA
GCTTTATTGAGGACCTGTTGTTCAACAAGGTTACTTTAGCCGATGCCGGTTTTATCAAACAGTACGGCGA
CTGTCTTGGCGATATAGCAGCCCGGGATCTGATTTGCGCACAAAAATTCAATGGCCTTACCGTACTGCCA
CCCCTTCTCACCGACGAAATGATCGCGCAGTACACCTCCGCACTGCTGGCTGGGACCATCACTTCGGGAT
GGACCTTTGGGGCTGGTGCTGCTTTGCAAATTCCCTTCGCCATGCAGATGGCCTATCGATTCAATGGCAT
AGGGGTAACACAGAACGTATTGTATGAAAATCAAAAGCTAATCGCTAACCAGTTTAATTCAGCCATTGGT
AAGATCCAGGATTCACTCTCCAGTACAGCCTCTGCCCTGGGAAAGCTCCAGGACGTGGTCAACCAGAACG
CGCAGGCATTGAATACACTCGTCAAACAGCTGAGTAGCAATTTCGGCGCAATCAGTAGTGTCTTAAACGA
TATACTGAGTAGGCTTGATAAAGTAGAGGCCGAGGTCCAGATTGACAGACTAATCACGGGGCGTCTTCAG
AGTTTACAGACCTATGTGACCCAACAGCTGATCCGAGCAGCGGAAATTCGAGCAAGCGCGAACCTGGCCG
CTACTAAAATGAGTGAGTGCGTGCTGGGCCAAAGTAAACGAGTCGACTTTTGCGGCAAAGGGTATCATCT
CATGTCTTTCCCTCAGTCCGCCCCTCACGGTGTTGTTTTCCTCCACGTGACATACGTTCCCGCGCAGGAA
AAGAATTTTACTACGGCACCCGCTATTTGCCATGACGGAAAGGCTCATTTTCCACGGGAGGGAGTGTTCG
TTTCAAACGGGACACACTGGTTTGTAACTCAGCGGAACTTTTATGAGCCTCAAATCATCACGACAGACAA
TACCTTCGTGAGTGGCAACTGCGATGTAGTCATAGGCATTGTGAATAACACTGTTTATGATCCACTTCAG
CCGGAACTCGACAGCTTCAAAGAGGAATTGGATAAGTACTTTAAAAATCATACCAGTCCAGACGTAGATC
TCGGCGATATATCGGGCATTAACGCCAGTGTGGTCAATATACAAAAGGAGATTGACAGACTGAATGAAGT
AGCTAAGAACCTCAACGAATCTCTGATTGACCTGCAAGAGCTAGGGAAGTACGAGCAGTATATCAAATGG
CCATGGTACATATGGCTGGGTTTTATCGCGGGTCTTATTGCCATAGTCATGGTGACGATTATGTTGTGCT
GTATGACCTCCTGCTGTTCTTGTTTGAAAGGCTGCTGCTCCTGTGGTAGCTGTTGCAAATTCGATGAAGA
TGACTCTGAACCCGTGTTGAAAGGCGTTAAGCTACACTACACAGAAAACCTTTACTTTCAGTCGAAAGAA
ACCGCGGCAGCTAAGTTCGAGAGGCAGCACATGGACAGTTAAGGATCCGCAGGCCTCTGCTAGCTTGACT
GACTGAGATACAGCGTACCTTCAGCTCACAGACATGATAAGATACATTGATGAGTTTGGACAAACCACAA
CTAGAATGCAGTGAAAAAAATGCTTTATTTGTGAAATTTGTGATGCTATTGCTTTATTTGTAACCATTAT
AAGCTGCAATAAACAAGTTAACAACAACAATTGCATTCATTTTATGTTTCAGGTTCAGGGGGAGGTGTGG
GAGGTTTTTTAAAGCAAGTAAAACCTCTACAAATGTGGTATTGGCCCATCTCTATCGGTATCGTAGCATA
ACCCCTTGGGGCCTCTAAACGGGTCTTGAGGGGTTTTTTGTGCCCCTCGGGCCGGATTGCTATCTACCGG
CATTGGCGCAGAAAAAAATGCCTGATGCGACGCTGCGCGTCTTATACTCCCACATATGCCAGATTCAGCA
ACGGATACGGCTTCCCCAACTTGCCCACTTCCATACGTGTCCTCCTTACCAGAAATTTATCCTTAAGGTC
GTCAGCTATCCTGCAGGCGATCTCTCGATTTCGATCAAGACATTCCTTTAATGGTCTTTTCTGGACACCA
CTAGGGGTCAGAAGTAGTTCATCAAACTTTCTTCCCTCCCTAATCTCATTGGTTACCTTGGGCTATCGAA
ACTTAATTAACCAGTCAAGTCAGCTACTTGGCGAGATCGACTTGTCTGGGTTTCGACTACGCTCAGAATT
GCGTCAGTCAAGTTCGATCTGGTCCTTGCTATTGCACCCGTTCTCCGATTACGAGTTTCATTTAAATCAT
GTGAGCAAAAGGCCAGCAAAAGGCCAGGAACCGTAAAAAGGCCGCGTTGCTGGCGTTTTTCCATAGGCTC
CGCCCCCCTGACGAGCATCACAAAAATCGACGCTCAAGTCAGAGGTGGCGAAACCCGACAGGACTATAAA
GATACCAGGCGTTTCCCCCTGGAAGCTCCCTCGTGCGCTCTCCTGTTCCGACCCTGCCGCTTACCGGATA
CCTGTCCGCCTTTCTCCCTTCGGGAAGCGTGGCGCTTTCTCATAGCTCACGCTGTAGGTATCTCAGTTCG
GTGTAGGTCGTTCGCTCCAAGCTGGGCTGTGTGCACGAACCCCCCGTTCAGCCCGACCGCTGCGCCTTAT
CCGGTAACTATCGTCTTGAGTCCAACCCGGTAAGACACGACTTATCGCCACTGGCAGCAGCCACTGGTAA
CAGGATTAGCAGAGCGAGGTATGTAGGCGGTGCTACAGAGTTCTTGAAGTGGTGGCCTAACTACGGCTAC
ACTAGAAGAACAGTATTTGGTATCTGCGCTCTGCTGAAGCCAGTTACCTTCGGAAAAAGAGTTGGTAGCT
CTTGATCCGGCAAACAAACCACCGCTGGTAGCGGTGGTTTTTTTGTTTGCAAGCAGCAGATTACGCGCAG
AAAAAAAGGATCTCAAGAAGATCCTTTGATCTTTTCTACGGGGTCTGACGCTCAGTGGAACGAAAACTCA
CGTTAAGGGATTTTGGTCATGAGATTATCAAAAAGGATCTTCACCTAGATCCTTTTAAATTAAAAATGAA
GTTTTAAATCAATCTAAAGTATATATGAGTAAACTTGGTCTGACAGTTACCAATGCTTAATCAGTGAGGC
ACCTATCTCAGCGATCTGTCTATTTCGTTCATCCATAGTTGCATTTAAATTTCCGAACTCTCCAAGGCCC
TCGTCGGAAAATCTTCAAACCTTTCGTCCGATCCATCTTGCAGGCTACCTCTCGAACGAACTATCGCAAG
TCTCTTGGCCGGCCTTGCGCCTTGGCTATTGCTTGGCAGCGCCTATCGCCAGGTATTACTCCAATCCCGA
ATATCCGAGATCGGGATCACCCGAGAGAAGTTCAACCTACATCCTCAATCCCGATCTATCCGAGATCCGA
GGAATATCGAAATCGGGGCGCGCCTGGCCTCCGCGCCGGGTTTTGGCGCCTCCCGCGGGCGCCCCCCTCG
TCACGGCGAGCGCTGCCACGTCAGACGAAGGGCGCAGGAGCGTCCTGATCCTTCCGCCCGGACGCTCAGG
ACAGCGGCCCGCTGCTCATAAGACTCGGCCTTAGAACCCCAGTATCAGCAGAAGGACATTTTAGGACGGG
ACTTGGGTGACTCTAGGGCACTGGTTTTCTTTCCAGAGAGCGGAACAGGCGAGGAAAAGTAGTCCCTTCT
CGGCGATTCTGCGGAGGGATCTCCGTGGGGCGGTGAACGCCGATGATTATATAAGGACGCGCCGGGTGTG
GCACAGCTAGTTCCGTCGCAGCCGGGATTTGGGTCGCGGTTCTTGTTTGTGGATCGCTGTGATCGTCACT
TGGTGAGTAGCGGGCTGCTGGGCTGGCCGGGGCTTTCGTGGCCGCCGGGCCGCTCGGTGGGACGGAAGCG
TGTGGAGAGACCGCCAAGGGCTGTAGTCTGGGTCCGCGAGCAAGGTTGCCCTGAACTGGGGGTTGGGGGG
AGCGCAGCAAAATGGCGGCTGTTCCCGAGTCTTGAATGGAAGACGCTTGTGAGGCGGGCTGTGAGGTCGT
TGAAACAAGGTGGGGGGCATGGTGGGCGGCAAGAACCCAAGGTCTTGAGCCCTTCGCTAATGCGGGAAAG
CTCTTATTCGGGTGAGATGGGCTGGGCACCATCTGGGGACCCTGACGTGAAGTTTGTCACTGACTGGAGA
ACTCGGTTTGTCGTCTGTTGCGGGGGCGGCAGTTATGGCGGTGCCGTTGGGCAGTGCACCCGTACCTTTG
GGAGCGCGCGCCCTCGTCGTGTCGTGACGTCACCCGTTCTGTTGGCTTATAATGCAGGGTGGGGCCACCA
GCCGGTAGGTGTGCGGTAGGCTTTTCTCCGTCGCAGGACGCAGGGTTCGGGCCTAGGGTAGGCTCTCCTG
AATCGACAGGCGCCGGACCTCTGGTGAGGGGAGGGATAAGTGAGGCGTCAGTTTCTTTGGTCGGTTTTAT
GTACCTATCTTCTTAAGTAGCTGAAGCTCCGGTTTTGAACTATGCGCTCGGGGTTGGCGAGTGTGTTTTG
TGAAGTTTTTTAGGCACCTTTTGAAATGTAATCATTTGGGTCAATATGTAATTTTCAGTGTTAGACTTGT
AAATTGTCCGCTAAATTCTGGCCGTTTTTGGCTTTTTTGTTAGACAACATGGGTAAAAAGCCTGAACTCA
CCGCGACGTCTGTCGAGAAGTTTCTGATCGAAAAGTTCGACAGCGTCTCCGACCTGATGCAGCTCTCGGA
GGGCGAAGAATCTCGTGCTTTCAGCTTCGATGTAGGAGGGCGTGGATATGTCCTGCGGGTAAATAGCTGC
GCCGATGGTTTCTACAAAGATCGTTATGTTTATCGGCACTTTGCATCCGCCGCGCTCCCGATTCCGGAAG
TGCTTGACATTGGGGAGTTCAGCGAGAGCCTGACCTATTGCATCTCCCGCCGTGCACAGGGTGTCACGTT
GCAAGACCTGCCTGAAACCGAACTGCCCGCTGTTCTGCAGCCGGTCGCGGAGGCAATGGATGCCATCGCT
GCCGCCGATCTTAGCCAGACGAGCGGGTTCGGCCCATTCGGACCGCAAGGAATCGGTCAATACACTACAT
GGCGTGATTTCATATGCGCGATTGCTGATCCCCATGTGTATCACTGGCAAACTGTGATGGACGACACCGT
CAGTGCGTCCGTCGCGCAGGCTCTCGATGAGCTGATGCTTTGGGCCGAGGACTGCCCCGAAGTCCGGCAC
CTCGTGCACGCGGATTTCGGCTCCAACAATGTCCTGACGGACAATGGCCGCATAACAGCGGTCATTGACT
GGAGCGAGGCGATGTTCGGGGATTCCCAATACGAGGTCGCCAACATCTTCTTCTGGAGGCCGTGGTTGGC
TTGTATGGAGCAGCAGACGCGCTACTTCGAGCGGAGGCATCCGGAGCTTGCAGGATCGCCCCGGCTCCGG
GCGTATATGCTCCGCATTGGTCTTGACCAACTCTATCAGAGCTTGGTTGACGGCAATTTCGATGATGCAG
CTTGGGCGCAGGGTCGATGCGACGCAATCGTCCGATCCGGAGCCGGGACTGTCGGGCGTACACAAATCGC
CCGCAGAAGCGCCGCCGTCTGGACCGATGGCTGTGTAGAAGTACTCGCCGATAGTGGAAACCGACGCCCC
AGCACTCGTCCGAGGGCAAAGGAATAAGCTAGTATGTAAGCCTAGTCTTAGATAATAAAATCGCTATCCA
TCGAAGATGGATGTGTGTTGGTTTTTTGTGTGTGTAACGCTAGGCGCGCCTGGTGTACCGAGAACGATCC
TCTCAGTGCGAGTCTCGACGATCCATATCGTTGCTTGGCAGTCAGCCAGTCGGAATCCAGCTTGGGACCC
AGGAAGTCCAATCGTCAGATATTGTACTCAAGCCTGGTCACGGCAGCGTACCGATCTGTTTAAACCTAGA
TATTGATAGTCTGATCGGTCAACGTATAATCGAGTCCTAGCTTTTGCAAACATCTATCAAGAGACAGGAT
CAGCAGGAGGCTTTCGCATGAGTATTCAACATTTCCGTGTCGCCCTTATTCCCTTTTTTGCGGCATTTTG
CCTTCCTGTTTTTGCTCACCCAGAAACGCTGGTGAAAGTAAAAGATGCTGAAGATCAGTTGGGTGCGCGA
GTGGGTTACATCGAACTGGATCTCAACAGCGGTAAGATCCTTGAGAGTTTTCGCCCCGAAGAACGCTTTC
CAATGATGAGCACTTTTAAAGTTCTGCTATGTGGCGCGGTATTATCCCGTATTGACGCCGGGCAAGAGCA
ACTCGGTCGCCGCATACACTATTCTCAGAATGACTTGGTTGAGTATTCACCAGTCACAGAAAAGCATCTT
ACGGATGGCATGACAGTAAGAGAATTATGCAGTGCTGCCATAACCATGAGTGATAACACTGCGGCCAACT
TACTTCTGACAACGATTGGAGGACCGAAGGAGCTAACCGCTTTTTTGCACAACATGGGGGATCATGTAAC
TCGCCTTGATCGTTGGGAACCGGAGCTGAATGAAGCCATACCAAACGACGAGCGTGACACCACGATGCCT
GTAGCAATGGCAACAACCTTGCGTAAACTATTAACTGGCGAACTACTTACTCTAGCTTCCCGGCAACAGT
TGATAGACTGGATGGAGGCGGATAAAGTTGCAGGACCACTTCTGCGCTCGGCCCTTCCGGCTGGCTGGTT
TATTGCTGATAAATCTGGAGCCGGTGAGCGTGGGTCTCGCGGTATCATTGCAGCACTGGGGCCAGATGGT
AAGCCCTCCCGTATCGTAGTTATCTACACGACGGGGAGTCAGGCAACTATGGATGAACGAAATAGACAGA
TCGCTGAGATAGGTGCCTCACTGATTAAGCATTGGTAACCGATTCTAGGTGCATTGGCGCAGAAAAAAAT
GCCTGATGCGACGCTGCGCGTCTTATACTCCCACATATGCCAGATTCAGCAACGGATACGGCTTCCCCAA
CTTGCCCACTTCCATACGTGTCCTCCTTACCAGAAATTTATCCTTAAGATCCCGAATCGTTTAAACTCGA
CTCTGGCTCTATCGAATCTCCGTCGTTTCGAGCTTACGCGAACAGCCGTGGCGCTCATTTGCTCGTCGGG
CATCGAATCTCGTCAGCTATCGTCAGCTTACCTTTTTGGCAGCGATCGCGGCTCCCGACATCTTGGACCA
TTAGCTCCACAGGTATCTTCTTCCCTCTAGTGGTCATAACAGCAGCTTCAGCTACCTCTCAATTCAAAAA
ACCCCTCAAGACCCGTTTAGAGGCCCCAAGGGGTTATGCTATCAATCGTTGCGTTACACACACAAAAAAC
CAACACACATCCATCTTCGATGGATAGCGATTTTATTATCTAACTGCTGATCGAGTGTAGCCAGATCTAG
TAATCAATTACGGGGTCATTAGTTCATAGCCCATATATGGAGTTCCGCGTTACATAACTTACGGTAAATG
GCCCGCCTGGCTGACCGCCCAACGACCCCCGCCCATTGACGTCAATAATGACGTATGTTCCCATAGTAAC
GCCAATAGGGACTTTCCATTGACGTCAATGGGTGGAGTATTTACGGTAAACTGCCCACTTGGCAGTACAT
CAAGTGTATCATATGCCAAGTACGCCCCCTATTGACGTCAATGACGGTAAATGGCCCGCCTGGCATTATG
CCCAGTACATGACCTTATGGGACTTTCCTACTTGGCAGTACATCTACGTATTAGTCATCGCTATTACCAT
GCTGATGCGGTTTTGGCAGTACATCAATGGGCGTGGATAGCGGTTTGACTCACGGGGATTTCCAAGTCTC
CACCCCATTGACGTCAATGGGAGTTTGTTTTGGCACCAAAATCAACGGGACTTTCCAAAATGTCGTAACA
ACTCCGCCCCATTGACGCAAATGGGCGGTAGGCGTGTACGGTGGGAGGTCTATATAAGCAGAGCTGGTTT
AGTGAACCGTCAGATCAGATCTTTGTCGATCCTACCATCCACTCGACACACCCGCCAGCGGCCGC
