Features (pLannotate 1.2.2; 19 found; start..end, strand, type, name):
    254..390     +  terminator     rrnG terminator: transcription terminator from the E. coli ribosomal RNA rrnG operon (Albrechtsen et al., 1991)
    542..613     +  misc_feature   5' β-globin insulator: insulator upstream of the human β-globin locus (Farrell et al., 2002)
    618..664     -  terminator     T7 terminator: transcription terminator for bacteriophage T7 RNA polymerase
    682..730     -  polyA_signal   poly(A) signal: synthetic polyadenylation signal
    811..1114    +  enhancer       CMV enhancer: human cytomegalovirus immediate early enhancer
   1187..1204    -  promoter       CMV promoter (fragment): human cytomegalovirus (CMV) immediate early promoter
   1267..1318    +  promoter       CMVd2 promoter: truncated human cytomegalovirus (CMV) immediate early promoter that yields moderately reduced expression relative to the full-length promoter
   1393..1521    +  CDS            NS7B_SARS2: Experimental evidence at protein level: Swiss-Prot protein existence level 1. From Severe acute respiratory syndrome coronavirus 2 (2019-nCoV) (SARS-CoV-2).
   1653..1774    -  polyA_signal   SV40 poly(A) signal: SV40 polyadenylation signal
   1797..1866    -  CDS            large T antigen (fragment): large T antigen from SV40 (simian virus 40)
   1889..1935    +  terminator     T7 terminator: transcription terminator for bacteriophage T7 RNA polymerase
   1965..2101    +  terminator     rrnG terminator: transcription terminator from the E. coli ribosomal RNA rrnG operon (Albrechtsen et al., 1991)
   2146..2217    +  misc_feature   3' β-globin insulator: insulator downstream of the human β-globin locus (Farrell et al., 2002)
   2443..3031    -  rep_origin     ori: high-copy-number ColE1/pMB1/pBR322/pUC origin of replication
   3203..3267    -  CDS            bla(M) (fragment): β-lactamase lacking the signal sequence; bla(M); allows cytosolic expression of β-lactamase
   3531..4740    +  promoter       UbC promoter: human ubiquitin C promoter
   4750..5771    +  CDS            HygR (fragment): hygromycin B phosphotransferase confers resistance to hygromycin
   5799..5847    +  polyA_signal   poly(A) signal: synthetic polyadenylation signal
   6113..241     +  CDS            AmpR (across the origin): β-lactamase; bla; confers resistance to ampicillin, carbenicillin, and related antibiotics
>Addgene plasmid #154810 | pGBW-m4258322 | addgene full sequence | sequence record 311542 | Addgene NGS Result
CTGGATGGAGGCGGATAAAGTTGCAGGACCACTTCTGCGCTCGGCCCTTCCGGCTGGCTGGTTTATTGCT
GATAAATCTGGAGCCGGTGAGCGTGGGTCTCGCGGTATCATTGCAGCACTGGGGCCAGATGGTAAGCCCT
CCCGTATCGTAGTTATCTACACGACGGGGAGTCAGGCAACTATGGATGAACGAAATAGACAGATCGCTGA
GATAGGTGCCTCACTGATTAAGCATTGGTAACCGATTCTAGGTGCATTGGCGCAGAAAAAAATGCCTGAT
GCGACGCTGCGCGTCTTATACTCCCACATATGCCAGATTCAGCAACGGATACGGCTTCCCCAACTTGCCC
ACTTCCATACGTGTCCTCCTTACCAGAAATTTATCCTTAAGATCCCGAATCGTTTAAACTCGACTCTGGC
TCTATCGAATCTCCGTCGTTTCGAGCTTACGCGAACAGCCGTGGCGCTCATTTGCTCGTCGGGCATCGAA
TCTCGTCAGCTATCGTCAGCTTACCTTTTTGGCAGCGATCGCGGCTCCCGACATCTTGGACCATTAGCTC
CACAGGTATCTTCTTCCCTCTAGTGGTCATAACAGCAGCTTCAGCTACCTCTCAATTCAAAAAACCCCTC
AAGACCCGTTTAGAGGCCCCAAGGGGTTATGCTATCAATCGTTGCGTTACACACACAAAAAACCAACACA
CATCCATCTTCGATGGATAGCGATTTTATTATCTAACTGCTGATCGAGTGTAGCCAGATCTAGTAATCAA
TTACGGGGTCATTAGTTCATAGCCCATATATGGAGTTCCGCGTTACATAACTTACGGTAAATGGCCCGCC
TGGCTGACCGCCCAACGACCCCCGCCCATTGACGTCAATAATGACGTATGTTCCCATAGTAACGCCAATA
GGGACTTTCCATTGACGTCAATGGGTGGAGTATTTACGGTAAACTGCCCACTTGGCAGTACATCAAGTGT
ATCATATGCCAAGTACGCCCCCTATTGACGTCAATGACGGTAAATGGCCCGCCTGGCATTATGCCCAGTA
CATGACCTTATGGGACTTTCCTACTTGGCAGTACATCTACGTATTAGTCATCGCTATTACCATGCTGATG
CGGTTTTGGCAGTACATCAATGGGCGTGGATAGCGGTTTGACTCACGGGGATTTCCAAGTCTCCACCCCA
TTGACGTCAATGGGAGTTTGTTTTGGCACCAAAATCAACGGGACTTTCCAAAATGTCGTAACAACTCCGC
CCCATTGACGCAAATGGGCGGTAGGCGTGTACGGTGGGAGGTCTATATAAGCAGAGCTGGTTTAGTGAAC
CGTCAGATCAGATCTTTGTCGATCCTACCATCCACTCGACACACCCGCCAGCGGCCGCCACCATGATTGA
ACTTTCATTAATTGACTTCTATTTGTGCTTTTTAGCCTTTCTGCTATTCCTTGTTTTAATTATGCTTATT
ATCTTTTGGTTCTCACTTGAACTGCAAGATCATAATGAAACTTGTCACGCCGAAAACCTTTACTTTCAGT
CGGGGAAACCTATACCCAATCCACTTCTCGGCTTAGATTCTACCTAAGGATCCGCAGGCCTCTGCTAGCT
TGACTGACTGAGATACAGCGTACCTTCAGCTCACAGACATGATAAGATACATTGATGAGTTTGGACAAAC
CACAACTAGAATGCAGTGAAAAAAATGCTTTATTTGTGAAATTTGTGATGCTATTGCTTTATTTGTAACC
ATTATAAGCTGCAATAAACAAGTTAACAACAACAATTGCATTCATTTTATGTTTCAGGTTCAGGGGGAGG
TGTGGGAGGTTTTTTAAAGCAAGTAAAACCTCTACAAATGTGGTATTGGCCCATCTCTATCGGTATCGTA
GCATAACCCCTTGGGGCCTCTAAACGGGTCTTGAGGGGTTTTTTGTGCCCCTCGGGCCGGATTGCTATCT
ACCGGCATTGGCGCAGAAAAAAATGCCTGATGCGACGCTGCGCGTCTTATACTCCCACATATGCCAGATT
CAGCAACGGATACGGCTTCCCCAACTTGCCCACTTCCATACGTGTCCTCCTTACCAGAAATTTATCCTTA
AGGTCGTCAGCTATCCTGCAGGCGATCTCTCGATTTCGATCAAGACATTCCTTTAATGGTCTTTTCTGGA
CACCACTAGGGGTCAGAAGTAGTTCATCAAACTTTCTTCCCTCCCTAATCTCATTGGTTACCTTGGGCTA
TCGAAACTTAATTAACCAGTCAAGTCAGCTACTTGGCGAGATCGACTTGTCTGGGTTTCGACTACGCTCA
GAATTGCGTCAGTCAAGTTCGATCTGGTCCTTGCTATTGCACCCGTTCTCCGATTACGAGTTTCATTTAA
ATCATGTGAGCAAAAGGCCAGCAAAAGGCCAGGAACCGTAAAAAGGCCGCGTTGCTGGCGTTTTTCCATA
GGCTCCGCCCCCCTGACGAGCATCACAAAAATCGACGCTCAAGTCAGAGGTGGCGAAACCCGACAGGACT
ATAAAGATACCAGGCGTTTCCCCCTGGAAGCTCCCTCGTGCGCTCTCCTGTTCCGACCCTGCCGCTTACC
GGATACCTGTCCGCCTTTCTCCCTTCGGGAAGCGTGGCGCTTTCTCATAGCTCACGCTGTAGGTATCTCA
GTTCGGTGTAGGTCGTTCGCTCCAAGCTGGGCTGTGTGCACGAACCCCCCGTTCAGCCCGACCGCTGCGC
CTTATCCGGTAACTATCGTCTTGAGTCCAACCCGGTAAGACACGACTTATCGCCACTGGCAGCAGCCACT
GGTAACAGGATTAGCAGAGCGAGGTATGTAGGCGGTGCTACAGAGTTCTTGAAGTGGTGGCCTAACTACG
GCTACACTAGAAGAACAGTATTTGGTATCTGCGCTCTGCTGAAGCCAGTTACCTTCGGAAAAAGAGTTGG
TAGCTCTTGATCCGGCAAACAAACCACCGCTGGTAGCGGTGGTTTTTTTGTTTGCAAGCAGCAGATTACG
CGCAGAAAAAAAGGATCTCAAGAAGATCCTTTGATCTTTTCTACGGGGTCTGACGCTCAGTGGAACGAAA
ACTCACGTTAAGGGATTTTGGTCATGAGATTATCAAAAAGGATCTTCACCTAGATCCTTTTAAATTAAAA
ATGAAGTTTTAAATCAATCTAAAGTATATATGAGTAAACTTGGTCTGACAGTTACCAATGCTTAATCAGT
GAGGCACCTATCTCAGCGATCTGTCTATTTCGTTCATCCATAGTTGCATTTAAATTTCCGAACTCTCCAA
GGCCCTCGTCGGAAAATCTTCAAACCTTTCGTCCGATCCATCTTGCAGGCTACCTCTCGAACGAACTATC
GCAAGTCTCTTGGCCGGCCTTGCGCCTTGGCTATTGCTTGGCAGCGCCTATCGCCAGGTATTACTCCAAT
CCCGAATATCCGAGATCGGGATCACCCGAGAGAAGTTCAACCTACATCCTCAATCCCGATCTATCCGAGA
TCCGAGGAATATCGAAATCGGGGCGCGCCTGGCCTCCGCGCCGGGTTTTGGCGCCTCCCGCGGGCGCCCC
CCTCGTCACGGCGAGCGCTGCCACGTCAGACGAAGGGCGCAGGAGCGTCCTGATCCTTCCGCCCGGACGC
TCAGGACAGCGGCCCGCTGCTCATAAGACTCGGCCTTAGAACCCCAGTATCAGCAGAAGGACATTTTAGG
ACGGGACTTGGGTGACTCTAGGGCACTGGTTTTCTTTCCAGAGAGCGGAACAGGCGAGGAAAAGTAGTCC
CTTCTCGGCGATTCTGCGGAGGGATCTCCGTGGGGCGGTGAACGCCGATGATTATATAAGGACGCGCCGG
GTGTGGCACAGCTAGTTCCGTCGCAGCCGGGATTTGGGTCGCGGTTCTTGTTTGTGGATCGCTGTGATCG
TCACTTGGTGAGTAGCGGGCTGCTGGGCTGGCCGGGGCTTTCGTGGCCGCCGGGCCGCTCGGTGGGACGG
AAGCGTGTGGAGAGACCGCCAAGGGCTGTAGTCTGGGTCCGCGAGCAAGGTTGCCCTGAACTGGGGGTTG
GGGGGAGCGCAGCAAAATGGCGGCTGTTCCCGAGTCTTGAATGGAAGACGCTTGTGAGGCGGGCTGTGAG
GTCGTTGAAACAAGGTGGGGGGCATGGTGGGCGGCAAGAACCCAAGGTCTTGAGCCCTTCGCTAATGCGG
GAAAGCTCTTATTCGGGTGAGATGGGCTGGGCACCATCTGGGGACCCTGACGTGAAGTTTGTCACTGACT
GGAGAACTCGGTTTGTCGTCTGTTGCGGGGGCGGCAGTTATGGCGGTGCCGTTGGGCAGTGCACCCGTAC
CTTTGGGAGCGCGCGCCCTCGTCGTGTCGTGACGTCACCCGTTCTGTTGGCTTATAATGCAGGGTGGGGC
CACCAGCCGGTAGGTGTGCGGTAGGCTTTTCTCCGTCGCAGGACGCAGGGTTCGGGCCTAGGGTAGGCTC
TCCTGAATCGACAGGCGCCGGACCTCTGGTGAGGGGAGGGATAAGTGAGGCGTCAGTTTCTTTGGTCGGT
TTTATGTACCTATCTTCTTAAGTAGCTGAAGCTCCGGTTTTGAACTATGCGCTCGGGGTTGGCGAGTGTG
TTTTGTGAAGTTTTTTAGGCACCTTTTGAAATGTAATCATTTGGGTCAATATGTAATTTTCAGTGTTAGA
CTTGTAAATTGTCCGCTAAATTCTGGCCGTTTTTGGCTTTTTTGTTAGACAACATGGGTAAAAAGCCTGA
ACTCACCGCGACGTCTGTCGAGAAGTTTCTGATCGAAAAGTTCGACAGCGTCTCCGACCTGATGCAGCTC
TCGGAGGGCGAAGAATCTCGTGCTTTCAGCTTCGATGTAGGAGGGCGTGGATATGTCCTGCGGGTAAATA
GCTGCGCCGATGGTTTCTACAAAGATCGTTATGTTTATCGGCACTTTGCATCCGCCGCGCTCCCGATTCC
GGAAGTGCTTGACATTGGGGAGTTCAGCGAGAGCCTGACCTATTGCATCTCCCGCCGTGCACAGGGTGTC
ACGTTGCAAGACCTGCCTGAAACCGAACTGCCCGCTGTTCTGCAGCCGGTCGCGGAGGCAATGGATGCCA
TCGCTGCCGCCGATCTTAGCCAGACGAGCGGGTTCGGCCCATTCGGACCGCAAGGAATCGGTCAATACAC
TACATGGCGTGATTTCATATGCGCGATTGCTGATCCCCATGTGTATCACTGGCAAACTGTGATGGACGAC
ACCGTCAGTGCGTCCGTCGCGCAGGCTCTCGATGAGCTGATGCTTTGGGCCGAGGACTGCCCCGAAGTCC
GGCACCTCGTGCACGCGGATTTCGGCTCCAACAATGTCCTGACGGACAATGGCCGCATAACAGCGGTCAT
TGACTGGAGCGAGGCGATGTTCGGGGATTCCCAATACGAGGTCGCCAACATCTTCTTCTGGAGGCCGTGG
TTGGCTTGTATGGAGCAGCAGACGCGCTACTTCGAGCGGAGGCATCCGGAGCTTGCAGGATCGCCCCGGC
TCCGGGCGTATATGCTCCGCATTGGTCTTGACCAACTCTATCAGAGCTTGGTTGACGGCAATTTCGATGA
TGCAGCTTGGGCGCAGGGTCGATGCGACGCAATCGTCCGATCCGGAGCCGGGACTGTCGGGCGTACACAA
ATCGCCCGCAGAAGCGCCGCCGTCTGGACCGATGGCTGTGTAGAAGTACTCGCCGATAGTGGAAACCGAC
GCCCCAGCACTCGTCCGAGGGCAAAGGAATAAGCTAGTATGTAAGCCTAGTCTTAGATAATAAAATCGCT
ATCCATCGAAGATGGATGTGTGTTGGTTTTTTGTGTGTGTAACGCTAGGCGCGCCTGGTGTACCGAGAAC
GATCCTCTCAGTGCGAGTCTCGACGATCCATATCGTTGCTTGGCAGTCAGCCAGTCGGAATCCAGCTTGG
GACCCAGGAAGTCCAATCGTCAGATATTGTACTCAAGCCTGGTCACGGCAGCGTACCGATCTGTTTAAAC
CTAGATATTGATAGTCTGATCGGTCAACGTATAATCGAGTCCTAGCTTTTGCAAACATCTATCAAGAGAC
AGGATCAGCAGGAGGCTTTCGCATGAGTATTCAACATTTCCGTGTCGCCCTTATTCCCTTTTTTGCGGCA
TTTTGCCTTCCTGTTTTTGCTCACCCAGAAACGCTGGTGAAAGTAAAAGATGCTGAAGATCAGTTGGGTG
CGCGAGTGGGTTACATCGAACTGGATCTCAACAGCGGTAAGATCCTTGAGAGTTTTCGCCCCGAAGAACG
CTTTCCAATGATGAGCACTTTTAAAGTTCTGCTATGTGGCGCGGTATTATCCCGTATTGACGCCGGGCAA
GAGCAACTCGGTCGCCGCATACACTATTCTCAGAATGACTTGGTTGAGTATTCACCAGTCACAGAAAAGC
ATCTTACGGATGGCATGACAGTAAGAGAATTATGCAGTGCTGCCATAACCATGAGTGATAACACTGCGGC
CAACTTACTTCTGACAACGATTGGAGGACCGAAGGAGCTAACCGCTTTTTTGCACAACATGGGGGATCAT
GTAACTCGCCTTGATCGTTGGGAACCGGAGCTGAATGAAGCCATACCAAACGACGAGCGTGACACCACGA
TGCCTGTAGCAATGGCAACAACCTTGCGTAAACTATTAACTGGCGAACTACTTACTCTAGCTTCCCGGCA
ACAGTTGATAGA
